>Addgene plasmid #34659 | mg179 | depositor full sequence | sequence record 41643 | mg179 sequence 6776 bps
ATGGGCGAGATTTACTCGCCTTCGCAGTCGAAGGGCTTCAATCAACCATATGGATACCCGATGAATTGTA
ACCTTAGTCGAGTATTCATGGAGATGACTGAAGAAGATCGAAAGTGCCTGGAGGAGCGCAAATATTGGTG
TTTTTTACTGAGCAGCATCACCACATTCTGCGCCTCAATGATATTGGTCGTAATATGGCGAGTGGTGACA
CACCTGTGCTGTCAACGCCGAGAAAAAGAGTTTGTGGAGCCCATACCTGCTCCGGAAGCCGTCCAAATAA
ATATGAACGGGTCGAAGCACGCGCCAAGTGAAACCGACCCGTTTTTGAAGCAACAAGAGGAAAAACACTT
GGGATGGATGACAGAAGCCAAGGACTGGGCTGGCGAGCTGATATCCGGACAAAGTCTGACGGGACGGTTT
CTGGTACTTTTGGTGTTCATTTTATCGATTGGATCGTTGATTATTTATTTTTACGACGCTAGTTTCCAAA
ACTTCCAAGTAGAAACGTGCATCCCGTGGCAGGACAGTCCCTCGCAACAAATCGACCTGGGCTTCAACAT
ATTTTTTCTCGTCTATTTTTTCATTAGATTCATCGCCGCGTCCGACAAAGTTTGGTTTCTGCTTGAAATG
TACAGCTGGATTGATTTTTTCACGATTCCGCCAAGCTTCGTGGCAATTTACTTGCAGAGGAATTGGCTCG
GATTCCGTTTCCTCCGTGCTCTTCGCCTCATGACCGTACCCGACATTCTACAGTACCTCAACATCCTGAA
AACATCTTCATCAATCCGATTGACACAGTTGGTCACAATTTTCGTGGCGGTTTGTCTGACTGGAGCCGGC
TTGGTGCACTTACTGGAAAATTCTGGGGACTTCTTCAAAGGATTTATAAATCCGCACAGAATCACTTATG
CGGACTCTGTGTACTTTGTACTGGTCACAATGTCTACTGTCGGATATGGAGATATCTATTGTACGACGCT
TTGCGGCCGACTTTTCATGATTTTCTTCATTCTGTTCGGTTTGGCCATGTTTGCAAGTTACGTACCAGAA
ATTGCCGATTTGATTGGAAACCGGCAAAAATACGGTGGGGAGTACAAAGGAGAGCACGGGAAGAAGCACA
TAGTGGTCTGTGGCCATATCACCTACGATTCGGTGTCCCATTTTCTTCAAGATTTCCTACACGAGGACCG
TGATGACGTGGATGTCGAAGTGGTGTTTTTGCATCGTGTCGTGCCGGATTTGGAGCTGGAAGGCTTGTTT
AAGCGGCATTTCACAAAAGTCGAATTTTTCACGGGGACTGTCATGGATTCTCTGGATCTTAGCAGAGTCA
AGATCGGGGACGCCGACGCCTGCCTGGTCCTTGCCAACAAGTACAGTACCAATCCGGACGCCGAGGACGC
CGCAAACATTATGCGTGTAATTTCGATCAAAAACTACTCATCGGACATCAGAGTTATTGTGCAACTAATG
CAATATCACAATAAGGCCTACCTTCTAAATATCCCCTCCTGGGACTGGAAACGAGGTGATGACGTCATCT
GTCTCGCGGAGCTTAAGCTCGGATTCATTGCTCAAAGCTGTCTGGCACCCGGATTCTCTACGATGATGGC
TAATTTATTTGCAATGAGAAGTTTCAAAACGTCTCCTCACACCCCTCTCTGGCTTAACGACTACTTACGT
GGTGCCGGAATGGAAATGTACACGGAAAGTCTGAGTCCTTCGTTTGCGAATATGTCATTTCCAGAAGCTG
CAAACCTATTATTCAACCGCCTGGGGCTTCTTCTTCTGGCGATTGAGCTTAAAGATGAGGAAAATAAAGA
ATGCAATATTGCAATCAATCCAGGCCCACATATTGTCATCCAGCCTCAAACTCAAGGATTTTTCATTGCT
CAGAGCGCTGACGAGGTGAAGCGGGCGTTTTTCTGGTGTAAGCAGTGTCATGACGATATTAAGGACGTTT
CCTTGATCAAAAAATGTAAATGCAAAAATTTGGCCCTCTTCCGTCGCAACACCAAACACTCGACAGCGGC
CCGTGAAAAAAATGCCAAAATTTCAGATTATTCGGACTTTGACGCTCTGTTTTATCAGAATGACGCAAGA
GCCACCGATGTGCTCCAGCAGTTCCAGCCACAAGCGCCAGCAGGTCCGATGGGCCATTTGGGCCAACAAG
TTCAGCTAAGGATGATTAATCAACAGAGTTCGACGAGTGATACTCATCTCAACACGAAATCCCTTCGATT
TGCCTATGAAATCAAAAAACTCATGCCATCTTCCGGAGGACGCCGAAATTCGATGAGTATTCCGCCAGAC
GGCAGGGGTGTCGATTTTAGCAAGGATTTTGAGCAGCAATTCCAAGACATGAAATATGACAGTACTGGAA
TGTTCCACTGGTGTCCATCCCGTAACCTAGAGGACTGTGTTCTGGAGCGCCACCAGGCCGCTATGACCGT
ACTCAACGGCCACGTGGTGGTTTGTTTGTTCGCTGATCAGGATTCTCCGCTAATTGGGCTCCGGAACTTC
ATAATGCCACTAAGAAGCTCAAACTTCCATTATCATGAGCTCAAACACGTGGTTATTGTGGGAGACCTGG
AATATTTGAGGAAAGAGTGGAAGACGCTGTACAACTTGCCGAAAATCTCGATTTTGAATGGCTCCCCGCT
ATCTCGAGCAGATTTACGCGCCGTCAACATTAACCTCTGCGACATGTGTGTCATAATCTCTGCCCGGGTC
CCAAATACCGAAGATACCACTTTGGCAGATAAGGAAGCGATTCTGGCATCATTGAACATTAAAGCTATGC
AATTTGATGATACCCTTGGCTTTTTCCCGATGAGGCATCAAACTGGCGATCGGAGCCCGCTGGGCTCCCC
GATTTCCATGCAGAAGAAGGGCGCCAAGTTTGGGACCAATGTGCCGATGATTACGGAGCTTGTTAACGAC
TCAAATGTGCAATTCCTCGACCAGGACGACGACGACGATCCGGACACCGAGCTCTACCTCACGCAGCCCT
TCGCCTGCGGAACTGCCTTCGCCATTTCAGTGTTGGATTCTTTGATGAGTACTACCTACTTCAACGACTC
GGCCCTGACCCTCATCCGAACTCTGGTCACTGGTGGAGCCACACCGGAGCTTGAACTTATTCTGGCAGAA
GGCGCCGGGCTCCGAGGTGGCTACAGTACCCCGGAGACCCTCTCAAACAGAGATCGGTGCCGAATTGCTC
AGATTTCGCTGCAGGATAACCCGTACGATGGAGTTGTGCACAACACTACCTATGGTGCAATGTTCACGAT
AGCTCTGAGGAGGTACGGCCAACTTTGTATCGGGCTGTATAGGCTTCACGACCAGGATAATCCGGACTCT
ATGAAGCGATATGTTATCACTAATCCTCCAGCAGAATTGAGGATTAAAAATACTGATTACGTCTACGTAC
TTGAACAATTCGATCCGGGACTGGAGTACGAGCCGGGCAAACGACACTTTTAGGGCCTAATTTTATCCGA
TTTTCTTGCTACAAACTACGGGTTATCCGACTCCGAAGGACCAATAATATTTGCAAATGCTCATTTTTAG
GACTTTTTTTGAATTCCTGCAGCCCGGGGGATCCACTAGTTCTAGACTCGAGGATCTGGTTACCACTAAA
CCAGCCTCAAGAACACCCGAATGGAGTCTCTAAGCTACATAATACCAACTTACACTTTACAAAATGTTGT
CCCCCAAAATGTAGCCATTCGTATCTGCTCCTAATAAAAAGAAAGTTTCTTCACATTCTAAAAAAAAAAA
AAAAAAAAAAAAAAACCCCCCCCCCCCCCCCCGGGGNCGCCACCGNGGGGGAGCTCCAATTCGCCCTATA
GTGAGTCGTATTACGCGCGCTCACTGGCCGTCGTTTTACAACGTCGTGACTGGGAAAACCCTGGCGTTAC
CCAACTTAATCGCCTTGCAGCACATCCCCCTTTCGCCAGCTGGCGTAATAGCGAAGAGGCCCGCACCGAT
CGCCCTTCCCAACAGTTGCGCAGCCTGAATGGCGAATGGAAATTGTAAGCGTTAATATTTTGTTAAAATT
CGCGTTAAATTTTTGTTAAATCAGCTCATTTTTTAACCAATAGGCCGAAATCGGCAAAATCCCTTATAAA
TCAAAAGAATAGACCGAGATAGGGT
[37 nt withheld, positions 4156-4192]
AAAGAACGTGGACTCCAACGTCAAAGG
[49 nt withheld, positions 4220-4268]
T
[91 nt withheld, positions 4270-4360]
G
[124 nt withheld, positions 4362-4485]
CAGGTGGCACTTTTCGGGGAAATGTGCGCGGAACCCCTATTTGTTTATTTTTCTAAATACATTCAAATAT
GTATCCGCTCATGAGACAATAACCCTGATAAATGCTTCAATAATATTGAAAAAGGAAGAGTATGAGTATT
CAACATTTCCGTGTCGCCCTTATTCCCTTTTTTGCGGCATTTTGCCTTCCTGTTTTTGCTCACCCAGAAA
CGCTGGTGAAAGTAAAAGATGCTGAAGATCAGTTGGGTGCACGAGTGGGTTACATCGAACTGGATCTCAA
CAGCGGTAAGATCCTTGAGAGTTTTCGCCCCGAAGAACGTTTTCCAATGATGAGCACTTTTAAAGTTCTG
CTATGTGGCGCGGTATTATCCCGTATTGACGCCGGGCAAGAGCAACTCGGTCGCCGCATACACTATTCTC
AGAATGACTTGGTTGAGTACTCACCAGTCACAGAAAAGCATCTTACGGATGGCATGACAGTAAGAGAATT
ATGCAGTGCTGCCATAACCATGAGTGATAACACTGCGGCCAACTTACTTCTGACAACGATCGGAGGACCG
AAGGAGCTAACCGCTTTTTTGCACAACATGGGGGATCATGTAACTCGCCTTGATCGTTGGGAACCGGAGC
TGAATGAAGCCATACCAAACGACGAGCGTGACACCACGATGCCTGTAGCAATGGCAACAACGTTGCGCAA
ACTATTAACTGGCGAACTACTTACTCTAGCTTCCCGGCAACAATTAATAGACTGGATGGAGGCGGATAAA
GTTGCAGGACCACTTCTGCGCTCGGCCCTTCCGGCTGGCTGGTTTATTGCTGATAAATCTGGAGCCGGTG
AGCGTGGGTCTCGCGGTATCATTGCAGCACTGGGGCCAGATGGTAAGCCCTCCCGTATCGTAGTTATCTA
CACGACGGGGAGTCAGGCAACTATGGATGAACGAAATAGACAGATCGCTGAGATAGGTGCCTCACTGATT
AAGCATTGGTAACTGTCAGACCAAGTTTACTCATATATACTTTAGATTGATTTAAAACTTCATTTTTAAT
TTAAAAGGATCTAGGTGAAGATCCTTTTTGATAATCTCATGACCAAAATCCCTTAACGTGAGTTTTCGTT
CCACTGAGCGTCAGACCCCGTAGAAAAGATCAAAGGATCTTCTTGAGATCCTTTTTTTCTGCGCGTAATC
TGCTGCTTGCAAACAAAAAAACCACCGCTACCAGCGGTGGTTTGTTTGCCGGATCAAGAGCTACCAACTC
TTTTTCCGAAGGTAACTGGCTTCAGCAGAGCGCAGATACCAAATACTGTCCTTCTAGTGTAGCCGTAGTT
AGGCCACCACTTCAAGAACTCTGTAGCACCGCCTACATACCTCGCTCTGCTAATCCTGTTACCAGTGGCT
GCTGCCAGTGGCGATAAGTCGTGTCTTACCGGGTTGGACTCAAGACGATAGTTACCGGATAAGGCGCAGC
GGTCGGGCTGAACGGGGGGTTCGTGCACACAGCCCAGCTTGGAGCGAACGACCTACACCGAACTGAGATA
CCTACAGCGTGAGCTATGAGAAAGCGCCACGCTTCCCGAAGGGAGAAAGGCGGACAGGTATCCGGTAAGC
GGCAGGGTCGGAACAGGAGAGCGCACGAGGGAGCTTCCAGGGGGAAACGCCTGGTATCTTTATAGTCCTG
TCGGGTTTCGCCACCTCTGACTTGAGCGTCGATTTTTGTGATGCTCGTCAGGGGGGCGGAGCCTATGGAA
AAACGCCAGCAACGCGGCCTTTTTACGGTTCCTGGCCTTTTGCTGGCCTTTTGCTCACATGTTCTTTCCT
GCGTTATCCCCTGATTCTGTGGATAACCGTATTACCGCCTTTGAGTGAGCTGATACCGCTCGCCGCAGCC
GAACGACCGAGCGCAGCGAGTCAGTGAGCGAGGAAGCGGAAGAGCGCCCAATACGCAAACCGCCTCTCCC
CGCGCGTTGGCCGATTCATTAATGCAGCTGGCACGACAGGTTTCCCGACTGGAAAGCGGGCAGTGAGCGC
AACGCAATTAATGTGAGTTAGCTCACTCATTAGGCACCCCAGGCTTTACACTTTATGCTTCCGGCTCGTA
TGTTGTGTGGAATTGTGAGCGGATAACAATTTCACACAGGAAACAGCTATGACCATGATTACGCCAAGCG
CGCAATTAACCCTCACTAAAGGGAACAAAAGCTGGGTACCGGGCCCCCCCTCGAGGTAGCTTCTTGTTCT
TTTTGCAGAAGCTCAGAATAAACGCTCAACTTTGGCAGAATCGATCCCACC
Features (pLannotate 1.2.2; 17 found; start..end, strand, type, name):
      1..3480    +  CDS            slo-1: SLO1_CAEEL - Experimental evidence at protein level: Swiss-Prot protein existence level 1. Potassium channel activated by both membrane depolarization or increase in cytosolic Ca(2+) that mediates export of K(+) (PubMed:11738032). Its activation dampens the excitatory events that elevate the cytosolic Ca(2+) concentration and/or depolarize the cell membrane (PubMed:11738032). It therefore contributes to repolarization of the membrane potential (PubMed:11738032). Essential for the regulation of neurotransmitter release at synapses (PubMed:11738032, PubMed:28168949). From Caenorhabditis elegans.
   3581..3616    -  misc_feature   MCS (fragment): pBluescript multiple cloning site
   3639..3764    +  3'UTR          Xenopus globin 3'-UTR: 3'-UTR of the major beta-globin gene of Xenopus laevis
   3797..3813    -  promoter       chicken β-actin promoter (fragment): contains a 21-bp deletion relative to the standard chicken β-actin promoter
   3845..3863    -  promoter       T7 promoter: promoter for bacteriophage T7 RNA polymerase
   3871..4026    +  CDS            lacZα (fragment): LacZα fragment of β-galactosidase; lacZ fragment
   4057..4485    -  rep_origin     f1 ori (sequence partly withheld): f1 bacteriophage origin of replication; arrow indicates direction of (+) strand synthesis
   4512..4616    +  promoter       AmpR promoter: bla
   4617..5477    +  CDS            AmpR: β-lactamase; bla; confers resistance to ampicillin, carbenicillin, and related antibiotics
   5648..6236    +  rep_origin     ori: high-copy-number ColE1/pMB1/pBR322/pUC origin of replication
   6419..6511    +  CDS            lacI (fragment): lac repressor; lacI; The lac repressor binds to the lac operator to inhibit transcription in E. coli. This inhibition can be relieved by adding lactose or isopropyl-β-D-thiogalactopyranoside (IPTG).
   6524..6545    +  protein_bind   CAP binding site: CAP binding activates transcription in the presence of cAMP. E. coli catabolite activator protein
   6560..6590    +  promoter       lac promoter: promoter for the E. coli lac operon
   6598..6614    +  protein_bind   lac operator: The lac repressor binds to the lac operator to inhibit transcription in E. coli. This inhibition can be relieved by adding lactose or isopropyl-β-D-thiogalactopyranoside (IPTG). lac repressor encoded by lacI
   6659..6677    +  promoter       T3 promoter: promoter for bacteriophage T3 RNA polymerase
   6690..6712    -  misc_feature   MCS (fragment): pBluescript multiple cloning site
   6718..6760    +  5'UTR          Xenopus globin 5'-UTR: translational enhancer from the 5'-UTR of the major beta-globin gene of Xenopus laevis
