[The description below was written by a language model from this plasmid's Addgene catalogue record and pLannotate feature annotations shown in this document.]
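Description:
mg179 is a Xenopus oocyte expression plasmid built on the pBluescript KS(+) phagemid backbone and carrying a cDNA for the Caenorhabditis elegans BK-type potassium channel SLO-1, specifically the splice isoform designated A1;B2;C1. It is maintained in E. coli as a high-copy plasmid through its ColE1/pUC-type origin and selected with ampicillin via the bla gene. The backbone also retains an f1 origin, along with the usual lac promoter/operator region and a lacZα fragment interrupted by the cloned cassette.

The slo-1 open reading frame encodes a channel that is opened by both membrane depolarization and rising cytosolic calcium. It is flanked by the 5' and 3' untranslated regions of the Xenopus laevis major beta-globin gene, which are commonly used to improve translation and stability of injected synthetic RNA in oocytes. In the annotated sequence a T3 promoter lies upstream of the globin 5' UTR in the sense orientation, so T3 RNA polymerase would produce sense cRNA. A T7 promoter sits beyond the 3' UTR facing the opposite way, giving the antisense strand. No eukaryotic promoter is present apart from a 17-bp match to the chicken β-actin promoter, which is almost certainly a spurious annotation. This fits a design intended for in vitro transcription rather than direct DNA expression.

According to the record, the plasmid derives from an earlier construct carrying the A2;B0;C1 isoform. It belongs to work examining how alternatively spliced domains of SLO-1 interact to regulate BK channel gating, presumably through heterologous expression and electrophysiological recording in oocytes.
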