Addgene plasmid #34659: mg179
Depositing lab: Miriam Goodman. Depositing organization: Stanford University. Publication: Alternatively spliced domains interact to regulate BK potassium channel gating. Johnson BE, Glauser DA, Dan-Glauser ES, Halling DB, Aldrich RW, Goodman MB. Proc Natl Acad Sci U S A. 2011 Nov 2. 10.1073/pnas.1116795108 PubMed 22049343.
Backbone
  Vector backbone: pBluescript KS(+)
  Backbone size w/o insert (bp): 2958
  Vector type: Xenopus oocyte expression
Growth in bacteria
  Bacterial resistance: Ampicillin, 100 μg/mL
  Growth temperature: 37°C
  Growth strain: DH5alpha
  Growth instructions: Top 10 F' E. coli
  Copy number: High Copy
Gene/Insert
  Gene/Insert name: slo-1(A1;B2;C1) (alt names: BK channel; Lablife ID:L1089.P199; 3799)
  Species: C. elegans (nematode)
  Insert size (bp): 3820
  GenBank ID: NM_001029090
  Entrez Gene: slo-1 (a.k.a. CELE_Y51A2D.19)
  Tag / fusion protein: Xenopus beta-globulin 5' UTR (N terminal on insert); Xenopus beta-globulin 3' UTR (C terminal on insert)
Resource information
  A portion of this plasmid was derived from a plasmid made by: The backbone plasmid containing insert slo-1(A2;B0;C1) was obtained from Zhao-Wen Wang (University of Connecticut)
Terms and licenses: Academic/Nonprofit Terms; Industry Terms: Not Available to Industry
Depositor comments: The backbone plasmid containing insert slo-1(A2;B0;C1) was first published in: Wang, Z.W., Saifee, O., Nonet, M.L., and Salkoff, L. (2001). SLO-1 potassium channels control quantal content of neurotransmitter release at the C. elegans neuromuscular junction. Neuron 32, 867-881.
How to cite: mg179 was a gift from Miriam Goodman (Addgene plasmid # 34659 ; http://n2t.net/addgene:34659 ; RRID:Addgene_34659)
