>Addgene plasmid #34659 | mg179 | addgene partial sequence | sequence record 43146 | T3 5'-GCAATTAACCCTCACTAAAGG-3'
TTCTTGTTCTTTTTGCAGAAGCTCAGAATAAACGCTCAACTTTGGCAGAATCGATCCCACCATGGGCGAG
ATTTACTCGCCTTCGCAGTCGAAGGGCTTCAATCAACCATATGGATACCCGATGAATTGTAACCTTAGTC
GAGTATTCATGGAGATGACTGAAGAAGATCGAAAGTGCCTGGAGGAGCGCAAATATTGGTGTTTTTTACT
GAGCAGCATCACCACATTCTGCGCCTCAATGATATTGGTCGTAATATGGCGAGTGGTGACACACCTGTGC
TGTCAACGCCGAGAAAAAGAGTTTGTGGAGCCCATACCTGCTCCGGAAGCCGTCCAAATAAATATGAACG
GGTCGAAGCACGCGCCAAGTGAAACCGACCCGTTTTTGAAGCAACAAGAGGAAAAACACTTGGGATGGAT
GACAGAAGCCAAGGACTGGGCTGGCGAGCTGATATCCGGACAAAGTCTGACGGGACGGTTTCTGGTACTT
TTGGTGTTCATTTTATCGATTGGATCGTTGATTATTTATTTTTACGACGCTAGTTTCCAAAACTTCCAAG
TAGAAACGTGCATCCCGTGGCAGGACAGTCCCTCGCAACAAATCGACCTGGGCTTCAACATATTTTTTCT
CGTCTATTTTTTCATTAGATTC
