>Addgene plasmid #34659 | mg179 | addgene partial sequence | sequence record 43192 | wSlo1-R 5'-gatggacaccagtggaacatt-3'
AAATCCTTGCTAAAATCGACACCCCTGCCGTCTGGCGGAATACTCATCGAATTTCGGCGTCCTCCGGAAG
ATGGCATGAGTTTTTTGATTTCATAGGCAAATCGAAGGGATTTCGTGTTGAGATGAGTATCACTCGTCGA
ACTCTGTTGATTAATCATCCTTAGCTGAACTTGTTGGCCCAAATGGCCCATCGGACCTGCTGGCGCTTGT
GGCTGGAACTGCTGGAGCACATCGGTGGCTCTTGCGTCATTCTGATAAAACAGAGCGTCAAAGTCCGAAT
AATCTGAAATTTTGGCATTTTTTTCACGGGCCGCTGTCGAGTGTTTGGTGTTGCGACGGAAGAGGGCCAA
ATTTTTGCATTTACATTTTTTGATCAAGGAAACGTCCTTAATATCGTCATGACACTGCTTACACCAGAAA
AACGCCCGCTTCACCTCGTCAGCGCTCTGAGCAATGAAAAATCCTTGAGTTTGAGGCTGGATGACAATAT
GTGGGCCTGGATTGATTGCAATATTGCATTCTTTATTTTCCTCATCTTTAAGCTCAATCGCCAGAAGAAG
AAGCCCCAGGCGGTTGAATAATAGGTTTGCAGCTTCTGGAAATGACATATTCGCAAACGAAGGACTCAGA
CTTTCCGTGTACATTTCCATTCCGGCACCACGTAAGTAGTCGTTAAGCCAGAGAGGGGTGTGAGGAGACG
TTTTGAAACTTCTCATTGCAAATAAATTAGCCATCATCGTAGAGAATCCGGGTGCCAGACAGCTTTGAGC
AATGAATCCGAGCTTAAGCTCCGCGAGACAGATGACGTCATCACCTCGTTTC
